>Addgene plasmid #191143 | EK0290 SFFV-mCherry-SG(s70587-AND-s17d9b)SG-EGFP (FLP-IN) | addgene full sequence | sequence record 375414 | Addgene NGS Result
AGTATCTGCTCCCTGCTTGTGTGTTGGAGGTCGCTGAGTAGTGCGCGAGCAAAATTTAAGCTACAACAAG
GCAAGGCTTGACCGACAATTGCCGATAAAATAAAAGATTTTATTTAGTCTCCAGAAAAAGGGGGGAATGA
AAGACCCCACCTGTAGGTTTGGCAAGCTAGCTGCAGTAACGCCATTTTGCAAGGCATGGAAAAATACCAA
ACCAAGAATAGAGAAGTTCAGATCAAGGGCGGGTACATGAAAATAGCTAACGTTGGGCCAAACAGGATAT
CTGCGGTGAGCAGTTTCGGCCCCGGCCCGGGGCCAAGAACAGATGGTCACCGCAGTTTCGGCCCCGGCCC
GAGGCCAAGAACAGATGGTCCCCAGATATGGCCCAACCCTCAGCAGTTTCTTAAGACCCATCAGATGTTT
CCAGGCTCCCCCAAGGACCTGAAATGACCCTGCGCCTTATTTGAATTAACCAATCAGCCTGCTTCTCGCT
TCTGTTCGCGCGCTTCTGCTTCCCGAGCTCTATAAAAGAGCTCACAACCCCTCACTCGGCGCGCCAGTCC
TCCGACAGACTGAGTCGCCCGGGAAGCTTCGCCACCATGGTGAGCAAGGGCGAGGAGGATAACATGGCCA
TCATCAAGGAGTTCATGCGCTTCAAGGTGCACATGGAGGGCTCCGTGAACGGCCACGAGTTCGAGATCGA
GGGCGAGGGCGAGGGCCGCCCCTACGAGGGCACCCAGACCGCCAAGCTGAAGGTGACCAAGGGTGGCCCC
CTGCCCTTCGCCTGGGACATCCTGTCCCCTCAGTTCATGTACGGCTCCAAGGCCTACGTGAAGCACCCCG
CCGACATTCCCGACTACTTGAAGCTGTCCTTCCCCGAGGGCTTCAAGTGGGAGCGCGTGATGAACTTCGA
GGACGGCGGCGTGGTGACCGTGACCCAGGACTCCTCCCTGCAGGACGGCGAGTTCATCTACAAGGTGAAG
CTGCGCGGCACCAACTTCCCCTCCGACGGCCCCGTAATGCAGAAGAAGACCATGGGCTGGGAGGCCTCCT
CCGAGCGGATGTACCCCGAGGACGGCGCCCTGAAGGGCGAGATCAAGCAGAGGCTGAAGCTGAAGGACGG
CGGCCACTACGACGCTGAGGTCAAGACCACCTACAAGGCCAAGAAGCCCGTGCAGCTGCCCGGCGCCTAC
AACGTCAACATCAAGTTGGACATCACCTCCCACAACGAGGACTACACCATCGTGGAACAGTACGAACGCG
CCGAGGGCCGCCACTCCACCGGCGGCATGGACGAGCTGTACAAGAGCGAAGCCAGACACAAACAGAAAAT
TGTGGCTCCGGTGAAACAGACTTTGAATTTTGACCTTCTGAAGCTGGCGGGAGACGTCGAGTCCAACCCC
GGTCCCGGATCCACCAAGTCGACACGGATGAGTGTTTCCTTCTATCCGCGTCATTGTTAGGCCTTACGTA
CCGATAGACCACTGGTGCAAATAGAGAGCTATAGATCCCGTCCGGACTCGAAAGGGATGGTAGCACCCTG
TCGAATCCGGCCTTAGAATGTCAGACGGTCGACCTACATAATGAATCTCCTAAGCAGGACCGGTGAGGCA
CGGCATAAGCAAAAGATCGTAGCCCCAGTAAAGCAAACACTCAACTTCGATCTACTCAAACTCGCAGGTG
ATGTGGAATCTAATCCAGGACCTGTCTCAAAGGGCGAGGAACTTTTTACGGGCGTTGTTCCGATCCTCGT
CGAATTGGACGGGGACGTTAATGGGCATAAATTCTCAGTTAGTGGTGAGGGTGAGGGGGACGCGACATAT
GGGAAACTTACGCTGAAGTTCATATGTACCACCGGAAAATTGCCAGTGCCGTGGCCTACTCTCGTCACCA
CCCTGACATATGGTGTTCAGTGTTTTAGCCGGTATCCAGACCATATGAAACAGCACGATTTTTTTAAATC
CGCTATGCCTGAAGGTTACGTACAGGAGCGAACGATATTTTTTAAAGACGACGGAAACTACAAAACTAGA
GCCGAGGTAAAATTCGAGGGTGACACTCTCGTGAACCGGATCGAACTGAAGGGCATAGATTTTAAGGAGG
ATGGCAATATACTGGGCCACAAGCTCGAATACAACTATAATTCTCATAATGTCTATATCATGGCGGACAA
ACAGAAAAACGGCATCAAGGTAAACTTTAAAATCCGACACAATATTGAGGACGGCTCTGTCCAGCTTGCG
GACCATTACCAACAGAACACGCCGATAGGGGATGGTCCAGTACTTCTCCCTGATAATCACTATTTGTCTA
CTCAGTCAGCTCTTAGCAAGGACCCAAACGAAAAACGGGATCACATGGTCCTTCTTGAGTTCGTCACTGC
GGCTGGGATAACACTCGGGATGGACGAACTGTATAAGTAGGCCGCTCGAGGAGGGCCCGAACAAAAACTC
ATCTCAGAAGAGGATCTGAATAGCGCCGTCGACCATCATCATAATCATCATTGAGTTTAAACCCGCTGAT
CAGCCTCGACTGTGCCTTCTAGTTGCCAGCCATCTGTTGTTTGCCCCTCCCCCGTGCCTTCCTTGACCCT
GGAAGGTGCCACTCCCACTGTCCTTTCCTAATAAAATGAGGAAATTGCATCGCATTGTCTGAGTAGGTGT
CATTCTATTCTGGGGGGTGGGGTGGGGCAGGACAGCAAGGGGGAGGATTGGGAAGACAATAGCAGGCATG
CTGGGGATGCGGTGGGCTCTATGGAGATCTATCGATGTTCTGGGGATGCGGTGGGCTCTATGGCTTCTGA
GGCGGAAAGAACCAGCTGGGGCTCTAGGGGGTATCCCC
[124 nt withheld, positions 2839-2962]
C
[91 nt withheld, positions 2964-3054]
AGGGTGATGGTTCACGTACCTAGAAGTTCCTATTCCGAAGTTCCTATTCTCTAGAAAGTATAGGAACTTC
CTTGGCCAAAAAGCCTGAACTCACCGCGACGTCTGTCGAGAAGTTTCTGATCGAAAAGTTCGACAGCGTC
TCCGACCTGATGCAGCTCTCGGAGGGCGAAGAATCTCGTGCTTTCAGCTTCGATGTAGGAGGGCGTGGAT
ATGTCCTGCGGGTAAATAGCTGCGCCGATGGTTTCTACAAAGATCGTTATGTTTATCGGCACTTTGCATC
GGCCGCGCTCCCGATTCCGGAAGTGCTTGACATTGGGGAATTCAGCGAGAGCCTGACCTATTGCATCTCC
CGCCGTGCACAGGGTGTCACGTTGCAAGACCTGCCTGAAACCGAACTGCCCGCTGTTCTGCAGCCGGTCG
CGGAGGCCATGGATGCGATCGCTGCGGCCGATCTTAGCCAGACGAGCGGGTTCGGCCCATTCGGACCGCA
AGGAATCGGTCAATACACTACATGGCGTGATTTCATATGCGCGATTGCTGATCCCCATGTGTATCACTGG
CAAACTGTGATGGACGACACCGTCAGTGCGTCCGTCGCGCAGGCTCTCGATGAGCTGATGCTTTGGGCCG
AGGACTGCCCCGAAGTCCGGCACCTCGTGCACGCGGATTTCGGCTCCAACAATGTCCTGACGGACAATGG
CCGCATAACAGCGGTCATTGACTGGAGCGAGGCGATGTTCGGGGATTCCCAATACGAGGTCGCCAACATC
TTCTTCTGGAGGCCGTGGTTGGCTTGTATGGAGCAGCAGACGCGCTACTTCGAGCGGAGGCATCCGGAGC
TTGCAGGATCGCCGCGGCTCCGGGCGTATATGCTCCGCATTGGTCTTGACCAACTCTATCAGAGCTTGGT
TGACGGCAATTTCGATGATGCAGCTTGGGCGCAGGGTCGATGCGACGCAATCGTCCGATCCGGAGCCGGG
ACTGTCGGGCGTACACAAATCGCCCGCAGAAGCGCGGCCGTCTGGACCGATGGCTGTGTAGAAGTACTCG
CCGATAGTGGAAACCGACGCCCCAGCACTCGTCCGAGGGCAAAGGAATAGCACGTACTACGAGATTTCGA
TTCCACCGCCGCCTTCTATGAAAGGTTGGGCTTCGGAATCGTTTTCCGGGACGCCGGCTGGATGATCCTC
CAGCGCGGGGATCTCATGCTGGAGTTCTTCGCCCACCCCAACTTGTTTATTGCAGCTTATAATGGTTACA
AATAAAGCAATAGCATCACAAATTTCACAAATAAAGCATTTTTTTCACTGCATTCTAGTTGTGGTTTGTC
CAAACTCATCAATGTATCTTATCATGTCTGTATACCGTCGACCTCTAGCTAGAGCTTGGCGTAATCATGG
TCATAGCTGTTTCCTGTGTGAAATTGTTATCCGCTCACAATTCCACACAACATACGAGCCGGAAGCATAA
AGTGTAAAGCCTGGGGTGCCTAATGAGTGAGCTAACTCACATTAATTGCGTTGCGCTCACTGCCCGCTTT
CCAGTCGGGAAACCTGTCGTGCCAGCTGCATTAATGAATCGGCCAACGCGCGGGGAGAGGCGGTTTGCGT
ATTGGGCGCTCTTCCGCTTCCTCGCTCACTGACTCGCTGCGCTCGGTCGTTCGGCTGCGGCGAGCGGTAT
CAGCTCACTCAAAGGCGGTAATACGGTTATCCACAGAATCAGGGGATAACGCAGGAAAGAACATGTGAGC
AAAAGGCCAGCAAAAGGCCAGGAACCGTAAAAAGGCCGCGTTGCTGGCGTTTTTCCATAGGCTCCGCCCC
CCTGACGAGCATCACAAAAATCGACGCTCAAGTCAGAGGTGGCGAAACCCGACAGGACTATAAAGATACC
AGGCGTTTCCCCCTGGAAGCTCCCTCGTGCGCTCTCCTGTTCCGACCCTGCCGCTTACCGGATACCTGTC
CGCCTTTCTCCCTTCGGGAAGCGTGGCGCTTTCTCATAGCTCACGCTGTAGGTATCTCAGTTCGGTGTAG
GTCGTTCGCTCCAAGCTGGGCTGTGTGCACGAACCCCCCGTTCAGCCCGACCGCTGCGCCTTATCCGGTA
ACTATCGTCTTGAGTCCAACCCGGTAAGACACGACTTATCGCCACTGGCAGCAGCCACTGGTAACAGGAT
TAGCAGAGCGAGGTATGTAGGCGGTGCTACAGAGTTCTTGAAGTGGTGGCCTAACTACGGCTACACTAGA
AGAACAGTATTTGGTATCTGCGCTCTGCTGAAGCCAGTTACCTTCGGAAAAAGAGTTGGTAGCTCTTGAT
CCGGCAAACAAACCACCGCTGGTAGCGGTGGTTTTTTTGTTTGCAAGCAGCAGATTACGCGCAGAAAAAA
AGGATCTCAAGAAGATCCTTTGATCTTTTCTACGGGGTCTGACGCTCAGTGGAACGAAAACTCACGTTAA
GGGATTTTGGTCATGAGATTATCAAAAAGGATCTTCACCTAGATCCTTTTAAATTAAAAATGAAGTTTTA
AATCAATCTAAAGTATATATGAGTAAACTTGGTCTGACAGTTACCAATGCTTAATCAGTGAGGCACCTAT
CTCAGCGATCTGTCTATTTCGTTCATCCATAGTTGCCTGACTCCCCGTCGTGTAGATAACTACGATACGG
GAGGGCTTACCATCTGGCCCCAGTGCTGCAATGATACCGCGAGACCCACGCTCACCGGCTCCAGATTTAT
CAGCAATAAACCAGCCAGCCGGAAGGGCCGAGCGCAGAAGTGGTCCTGCAACTTTATCCGCCTCCATCCA
GTCTATTAATTGTTGCCGGGAAGCTAGAGTAAGTAGTTCGCCAGTTAATAGTTTGCGCAACGTTGTTGCC
ATTGCTACAGGCATCGTGGTGTCACGCTCGTCGTTTGGTATGGCTTCATTCAGCTCCGGTTCCCAACGAT
CAAGGCGAGTTACATGATCCCCCATGTTGTGCAAAAAAGCGGTTAGCTCCTTCGGTCCTCCGATCGTTGT
CAGAAGTAAGTTGGCCGCAGTGTTATCACTCATGGTTATGGCAGCACTGCATAATTCTCTTACTGTCATG
CCATCCGTAAGATGCTTTTCTGTGACTGGTGAGTACTCAACCAAGTCATTCTGAGAATAGTGTATGCGGC
GACCGAGTTGCTCTTGCCCGGCGTCAATACGGGATAATACCGCGCCACATAGCAGAACTTTAAAAGTGCT
CATCATTGGAAAACGTTCTTCGGGGCGAAAACTCTCAAGGATCTTACCGCTGTTGAGATCCAGTTCGATG
TAACCCACTCGTGCACCCAACTGATCTTCAGCATCTTTTACTTTCACCAGCGTTTCTGGGTGAGCAAAAA
CAGGAAGGCAAAATGCCGCAAAAAAGGGAATAAGGGCGACACGGAAATGTTGAATACTCATACTCTTCCT
TTTTCAATATTATTGAAGCATTTATCAGGGTTATTGTCTCATGAGCGGATACATATTTGAATGTATTTAG
AAAAATAAACAAATAGGGGTTCCGCGCACATTTCCCCGAAAAGTGCCACCTGACGTCGACGGATCGGGAG
ATCTCCCGATCCCCTATGGTGCACTCTCAGTACAATCTGCTCTGATGCCGCATAGTTAAGCC
Features (pLannotate 1.2.2; 20 found; start..end, strand, type, name):
    176..583     +  promoter       SFFV promoter: spleen focus-forming virus long terminal repeat (LTR) promoter
    597..1304    +  CDS            mCherry: mCherry is a basic (constitutively fluorescent) red fluorescent protein published in 2004, derived from Discosoma sp.. It is reported to be a very rapidly-maturing monomer with low acid sensitivity.
   1341..1399    +  CDS            F2A (fragment): 2A peptide from foot-and-mouth disease virus polyprotein Eukaryotic ribosomes fail to insert a peptide bond between the Gly and Pro residues, yielding separate polypeptides.
   1704..2417    +  CDS            EGFP: EGFP is a basic (constitutively fluorescent) green fluorescent protein published in 1996, derived from Aequorea victoria. It is reported to be a rapidly-maturing weak dimer with moderate acid sensitivity.
   2530..2754    +  polyA_signal   bGH poly(A) signal: bovine growth hormone polyadenylation signal
   2770..2793    +  polyA_signal   bGH poly(A) signal (fragment): bovine growth hormone polyadenylation signal
   2797..2818    +  promoter       SV40 promoter (fragment): SV40 enhancer and early promoter
   2839..3072    +  rep_origin     f1 ori (fragment) (sequence partly withheld): f1 bacteriophage origin of replication; arrow indicates direction of (+) strand synthesis
   3077..3124    +  protein_bind   FRT: FLP-mediated recombination occurs in the 8-bp core sequence TCTAGAAA (Turan and Bode, 2011). FLP recombinase from the Saccharomyces cerevisiae 2μ plasmid
   3132..4154    +  CDS            HygR: aminoglycoside phosphotransferase from E. coli; aph(4)-Ia; confers resistance to hygromycin
   4164..4289    +  CDS            ble (fragment): BLE_KLEPN - Experimental evidence at protein level: Swiss-Prot protein existence level 1. Binding protein with a strong affinity to the bleomycin family of antibiotics. Binds to CL990; an antimitotic-antibiotic compound. From Klebsiella pneumoniae.
   4284..4405    +  polyA_signal   SV40 poly(A) signal: SV40 polyadenylation signal
   4478..4494    -  protein_bind   lac operator: The lac repressor binds to the lac operator to inhibit transcription in E. coli. This inhibition can be relieved by adding lactose or isopropyl-β-D-thiogalactopyranoside (IPTG). lac repressor encoded by lacI
   4502..4532    -  promoter       lac promoter: promoter for the E. coli lac operon
   4547..4568    -  protein_bind   CAP binding site: CAP binding activates transcription in the presence of cAMP. E. coli catabolite activator protein
   4581..4673    -  CDS            lacI (fragment): lac repressor; lacI; The lac repressor binds to the lac operator to inhibit transcription in E. coli. This inhibition can be relieved by adding lactose or isopropyl-β-D-thiogalactopyranoside (IPTG).
   4856..5444    -  rep_origin     ori: high-copy-number ColE1/pMB1/pBR322/pUC origin of replication
   5615..6475    -  CDS            AmpR: β-lactamase; bla; confers resistance to ampicillin, carbenicillin, and related antibiotics
   6476..6580    -  promoter       AmpR promoter: bla
   6639..5       -  misc_feature   bom (fragment) (across the origin): basis of mobility region from pBR322
