[The description below was written by a language model from this plasmid's Addgene catalogue record and pLannotate feature annotations shown in this document.]
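Description:
EK0290 SFFV-mCherry-SG(s70587-AND-s17d9b)SG-EGFP (FLP-IN) is a 6.7 kb mammalian expression plasmid built on a Flp-In-type backbone. It encodes a synthetic RNA sensor from a study on modular, programmable RNA sensing by ADAR editing in living cells. It is propagated in E. coli as a high-copy plasmid through a ColE1/pUC-type origin and selected with ampicillin (AmpR under its own bla promoter). The annotation also picks up backbone remnants: lac promoter/operator elements and fragments of lacI, an f1 origin and bom.

The payload is a single transcription unit driven by the spleen focus-forming virus LTR (SFFV) promoter and terminated by the bGH polyadenylation signal. mCherry comes first and serves as a constitutive marker of sensor expression. It is followed by a partial F2A peptide annotation and then an unannotated stretch of roughly 300 nt. By position and by the construct name, this stretch presumably holds the two sensor sequences (s70587 and s17d9b) with their SG flanks. EGFP lies downstream as the output. According to the record, the sensor implements AND logic for two trigger constructs, EK0208 and EK0211, so EGFP is meant to report the presence of both. In ADAR-based sensors of this kind, pairing of the sensor with its target RNA generally recruits ADAR to edit an in-frame stop codon, allowing translation to continue into the output. The record does not spell out this mechanism for the present construct.

Downstream of the cassette, an FRT site directly precedes a hygromycin resistance gene with an SV40 poly(A) signal and no annotated promoter of its own. This is the usual Flp-In arrangement, in which FLP-mediated integration at a genomic FRT landing site activates HygR and permits selection of stable single-copy integrants. The plasmid can therefore serve for transient expression or for making isogenic stable lines.
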