Addgene plasmid #191143: EK0290 SFFV-mCherry-SG(s70587-AND-s17d9b)SG-EGFP (FLP-IN)
Purpose: Expression of Sensor for (1 AND 2) "EK0208 AND EK0211" in mammalian cells; mCherry marker, EGFP output.
Depositing lab: Xiaojing Gao. Depositing organization: Stanford University. Publication: Modular, programmable RNA sensing using ADAR editing in living cells. Kaseniit KE, Katz N, Kolber NS, Call CC, Wengier DL, Cody WB, Sattely ES, Gao XJ. Nat Biotechnol. 2022 Oct 5. pii: 10.1038/s41587-022-01493-x. doi: 10.1038/s41587-022-01493-x. PubMed 36198772.
Backbone
  Vector backbone: FLP-IN
  Vector type: Mammalian Expression
Growth in bacteria
  Bacterial resistance: Ampicillin, 100 μg/mL
  Growth temperature: 37°C
  Growth strain: DH5alpha
  Copy number: High Copy
Gene/Insert
  Gene/Insert name: mCherry:s70587-AND-s17d9b:EGFP
  Species: Synthetic
  Mutation: WT
  Promoter: SFFV
  Cloning method: Unknown
Terms and licenses: Academic/Nonprofit Terms; Industry Terms: Not Available to Industry
Depositor comments: Please see https://rnasensing.bio/ for more details. Please visit https://www.biorxiv.org/content/10.1101/2022.01.28.478207v1 for bioRxiv preprint.
How to cite: EK0290 SFFV-mCherry-SG(s70587-AND-s17d9b)SG-EGFP (FLP-IN) was a gift from Xiaojing Gao (Addgene plasmid # 191143 ; http://n2t.net/addgene:191143 ; RRID:Addgene_191143)
